Addgene plasmid #18747: pBabe H-Ras V12 C40
Depositing lab: Scott Lowe. Depositing organization: Cold Spring Harbor Laboratory.
Backbone
  Vector backbone: pBabe-puro
  Backbone manufacturer: Available at Addgene (#1764)
  Backbone size w/o insert (bp): 5100
  Vector type: Mammalian Expression, Retroviral
  Selectable markers: Puromycin
Growth in bacteria
  Bacterial resistance: Ampicillin, 100 μg/mL
  Growth temperature: 37°C
  Growth strain: DH5alpha
  Copy number: High Copy
Gene/Insert
  Gene/Insert name: H-Ras V12 C40 (alt names: HRas V12 C40; H-Ras)
  Species: H. sapiens (human)
  Insert size (bp): 700
  Mutation: V12 C40
  GenBank ID: NM_005343
  Entrez Gene: HRAS (a.k.a. C-BAS/HAS, C-H-RAS, C-HA-RAS1, CTLO, H-RASIDX, HAMSV, HRAS1, RASH1, p21ras)
  Cloning method: Restriction Enzyme; 5′ cloning site XhoI / SalI (destroyed during cloning); 3′ cloning site BglII / BamHI (destroyed during cloning)
  Sequencing primers: 5′ pBabe 5'; 3′ pBabe 3'
Resource information
  A portion of this plasmid was derived from a plasmid made by: Jay Morgenstern
Terms and licenses: Academic/Nonprofit Terms; Industry Terms: Not Available to Industry
How to cite: pBabe H-Ras V12 C40 was a gift from Scott Lowe (Addgene plasmid # 18747 ; http://n2t.net/addgene:18747 ; RRID:Addgene_18747)
