[The description below was written by a language model from this plasmid's Addgene catalogue record.]
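Description:
pBabe H-Ras V12 C40 is a retroviral mammalian expression plasmid built on the pBabe-puro backbone (about 5.1 kb without insert). It is propagated in E. coli as a high-copy plasmid under ampicillin selection, and it carries a puromycin resistance marker for selecting transduced or transfected mammalian cells. No feature table accompanies the record, so the regulatory elements are not itemised. pBabe-type vectors are generally Moloney murine leukaemia virus-derived designs in which the viral long terminal repeats and a packaging signal flank the cargo. The 5′ LTR usually drives the inserted gene, and a separate internal promoter drives the drug marker. When supplied with viral proteins in a packaging cell line, such a plasmid yields replication-defective retrovirus that integrates stably into dividing target cells.

The payload is an insert of roughly 700 bp encoding human HRAS with two recorded mutations, V12 and C40. It was introduced by restriction cloning through compatible-end junctions (XhoI/SalI at the 5′ end and BglII/BamHI at the 3′ end), which destroyed those sites. V12 is the classic oncogenic, constitutively active substitution at codon 12. C40 is a change in the effector loop, known from the general literature as an effector-domain mutation that restricts which downstream pathways activated Ras can engage, commonly described as retaining PI3-kinase signalling while losing Raf and RalGDS binding. No epitope tag or reporter is listed. The record does not state an intended application, but a construct of this kind is typically used for stable expression of a pathway-selective oncogenic Ras allele, to dissect which effector arms contribute to phenotypes such as transformation, proliferation or senescence.
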