>Addgene plasmid #18747 | pBabe H-Ras V12 C40 | addgene partial sequence | sequence record 24635 | pBabe-5
NNNNNNNNNNNNNNGATTCNTCGACCATGACGGAATATAAGCTGGTGGTGGTGGGCGCCGTCGGTGTGGG
CAAGAGTGCGCTGACCATCCAGCTGATCCAGAACCATTTTGTGGACGAATACGACCCCACTATAGAGGAT
TCCTGCCGGAAGCAGGTGGTCATTGATGGGGAGACGTGCCTGTTGGACATCCTGGATACCGCCGGCCAGG
AGGAGTACAGCGCCATGCGGGACCAGTACATGCGCACCGGGGAGGGCTTCCTGTGTGTGTTTGCCATCAA
CAACACCAAGTCTTTTGAGGACATCCACCAGTACAGGGAGCAGATCAAACGGGTGAAGGACTCGGATGAC
GTGCCCATGGTGCTGGTGGGGAACAAGTGTGACCTGGCTGCACGCACTGTGGAATCTCGGCAGGCTCAGG
ACCTCGCCCGAAGCTACGGCATCCCCTACATCGAGACCTCGGCCAAGACCCGGCAGGGAGTGGAGGATGC
CTTCTACACGTTGGTGCGTGAGATCCGGCAGCACAAGCTGCGGAAGCTGAACCCTCCTGATGAGAGTGGC
CCCGGCTGCATGAGCTGCAAGTGTGTGCTCTCCTGAGGATCTAGTCGACCCTGTGGAATGTGTGTCAGTT
AGGGTGTGANNNNNNNNNNNNCCCCAGNCAGGCANNNNNATGCAAAGCATGCATCTCAATTAGTCAGCAA
CCAGGTGTGGAAAGTCCCCNGCTCCCCAGCANGCAGAAGTATGCAAAGCATGCATCTCATTANNNNNCAA
CCATAGTCCCGCCCCTAACTCCGCCCATCCCGCCCCTAACTCCGCCCAGTTCCGCCCATTCTCN
